>Addgene plasmid #102794 | pACYC.Taq.1Amb | addgene full sequence | sequence record 198045 | Addgene NGS Result
CCACCTCCAGGGACAAGGCCCTGAGATAGGCCACGTCCAGGCGCACCCCCGTGGCCTCCATGTGGGCCAG
GACAGCGGAAAGGGGCCTCTCCACCTCCCGGTAAAGCCAAAGGAGCCTCTCCTCCCCCTCAAGCCTCCCC
CACAGGTTGGCGAAGAGCCTCTCGGAAAGGGCGGCCCGCTCCCCCGCCTCCTCCGTCCACTCCCCGCCGT
AGCGCCGGGCCACCCCCTCGGGGGTGGTGTTGGAAGGGTCCAGGAGGTAGGCGAGGAGCATGGGGTCGTC
GCCGGGCGGGAGGCCAAGGCCTTCCCTCAGGGCCAGAACGCTCAGGTCTTTGGCGAGAAGCCCCCGCGCC
TCCTTCAGGTCCCTGAGGGCTTTATAAGGCTCGGGGGCCCGGTGGACCCGGCCCCCCCTGGCGGCGGCCA
GGGCCAGAAGATCGGCCCACATGGGCTCCTTGCGGGAAAGCACAAAGCCCACGAAGGCCCCTTCCGGCGG
GGGCCAGGGGGCCTCCTCCAGGGCCTTGGGGCTTTCCAGAAGGCCGAACTCGTGGAGGAGGCTGCCAAAC
TCAAGCCTCTCCAGAAAGGCCCTAAGCCTCTCCCGGTCGGGCTCCCGCCTTTTGGCGAAGTCCACCTCCA
GGGGCAGGTCGGTGCGCACCTTGGCCAGGTCCCAGGAGAGCTTCAGATCGTCCATGTGGGCCAGGATCTT
CTCCCGGATGGCGGGCTTCAGCCGGTCCAGGTTCTTGAGGAGGGCTTCCAGGCTCCCCCACTCCTCCAGA
AGCTTCCTCGCCGTCTTCTCCCCGATGCCCTTGACCCCGGGAAGGTTGTCGGACTCGTCCCCGGTCAGGG
CCCGGTAGTCGGCCCACTGGTCGGGCCTCAGGCCGTACTTTTCCCAAAGCTAGGCCGGGGTGATGAGGTA
CCCCTCGGGGTGGAGGGCGTGGATGCGGTCGGAAAGGAGCTGGTAAAGGTCTTTGTCGGCGGTGAGGATG
CGGACCTCGTAGCCCTCCTTTTCCGCCTTCTTGGCCAGGCTGGCCAGGACGTCGTCCGCCTCGTAGCCCG
GGACCTCGAGGCGCGCCAGCCCCAGGAGGTCCACCAGCTCCTTGATGAGGGCGAGTTGCCGGGGAAAGTC
CTCCGGCGTGGGGGCCCGGCCCGCCTTGTACCCCCCGTAGGCCTCGTGGCGGAAGGAGGGGGCCTTGGCG
TCAAAGACCACGATCACCGCGTCCCCGTCCTCCTTGAGGGCCTTGAGGAGGCTCTTGGCGAAGCCGTAGA
CCGCCTGCACCGGCTCCCCCCGGCTGGTGGTGAGGCCCTTCAGGGCGTGGAAGGTGCGGTAGGCCAGGTG
GTGGCCGTCCACCAGGAGGACCCGGCCCTTGGGCTCAAAGAGGGGCAGCATCCCCGAATTCATAAAGCTT
GGCGTAATCATGGTCATCCCCATGGTATATCTCCTTATTAAAGTTAAACAAAATTATTTCTACAGGGGAA
TTGTTATCCGCTCACAATTCCCCTATAGTGAGTCGTATTAATTTCCTAATGCAGGAGTCGCATAAGGGAG
AGCGTCGAGATCCCGGACACCATCGAATGGCGCAAAACCTTTCGCGGTATGGCATGATAGCGCCCGGAAG
AGAGTCAATTCAGGGTGGTGAATGTGAAACCAGTAACGTTATACGATGTCGCAGAGTATGCCGGTGTCTC
TTATCAGACCGTTTCCCGCGTGGTGAACCAGGCCAGCCACGTTTCTGCGAAAACGCGGGAAAAAGTGGAA
GCGGCGATGGCGGAGCTGAATTACATTCCCAACCGCGTGGCACAACAACTGGCGGGCAAACAGTCGTTGC
TGATTGGCGTTGCCACCTCCAGTCTGGCCCTGCACGCGCCGTCGCAAATTGTCGCGGCGATTAAATCTCG
CGCCGATCAACTGGGTGCCAGCGTGGTGGTGTCGATGGTAGAACGAAGCGGCGTCGAAGCCTGTAAAGCG
GCGGTGCACAATCTTCTCGCGCAACGCGTCAGTGGGCTGATCATTAACTATCCGCTGGATGACCAGGATG
CCATTGCTGTGGAAGCTGCCTGCACTAATGTTCCGGCGTTATTTCTTGATGTCTCTGACCAGACACCCAT
CAACAGTATTATTTTCTCCCATGAAGACGGTACGCGACTGGGCGTGGAGCATCTGGTCGCATTGGGTCAC
CAGCAAATCGCGCTGTTAGCGGGCCCATTAAGTTCTGTCTCGGCGCGTCTGCGTCTGGCTGGCTGGCATA
AATATCTCACTCGCAATCAAATTCAGCCGATAGCGGAACGGGAAGGCGACTGGAGTGCCATGTCCGGTTT
TCAACAAACCATGCAAATGCTGAATGAGGGCATCGTTCCCACTGCGATGCTGGTTGCCAACGATCAGATG
GCGCTGGGCGCAATGCGCGCCATTACCGAGTCCGGTCTGCGCGTTGGTGCGGACATCTCGGTAGTGGGAT
ACGACGATACCGAAGACAGCTCATGTTATATCCCGCCGTTAACCACCATCAAACAGGATTTTCGCCTGCT
GGGGCAAACCAGCGTGGACCGCTTGCTGCAACTCTCTCAGGGCCAGGCGGTGAAGGGCAATCAGCTGTTG
CCCGTCTCACTGGTGAAAAGAAAAACCACCCTGGCGCCCAATACGCAAACCGCCTCTCCCCGCGCGTTGG
CCGATTCATTAATGCAGCTGGCACGACAGGTTTCCCGACTGGAAAGCGGGCAGTGAGCGCAACGCAATTA
ATGTAAGTTAGCTCACTCATTAGGCACCGGGATCTCGACCGATGCCCTTGAGAGCCTTCAACCCAGTCAG
CTCCTTCCGGTGGGCGCGGGGCATGACTAACATGAGAATTACAACTTATATCGTATGGGGCTGACTTCAG
GTGCTACATTTGAAGAGATAAATTGCACTGAAATCTAGAAATATTTTATCTGATTAATAAGATGATCTTC
TTGAGATCGTTTTGGTCTGCGCGTAATCTCTTGCTCTGAAAACGAAAAAACCGCCTTGCAGGGCGGTTTT
TCGAAGGTTCTCTGAGCTACCAACTCTTTGAACCGAGGTAACTGGCTTGGAGGAGCGCAGTCACCAAAAC
TTGTCCTTTCAGTTTAGCCTTAACCGGCGCATGACTTCAAGACTAACTCCTCTAAATCAATTACCAGTGG
CTGCTGCCAGTGGTGCTTTTGCATGTCTTTCCGGGTTGGACTCAAGACGATAGTTACCGGATAAGGCGCA
GCGGTCGGACTGAACGGGGGGTTCGTGCATACAGTCCAGCTTGGAGCGAACTGCCTACCCGGAACTGAGT
GTCAGGCGTGGAATGAGACAAACGCGGCCATAACAGCGGAATGACACCGGTAAACCGAAAGGCAGGAACA
GGAGAGCGCACGAGGGAGCCGCCAGGGGGAAACGCCTGGTATCTTTATAGTCCTGTCGGGTTTCGCCACC
ACTGATTTGAGCGTCAGATTTCGTGATGCTTGTCAGGGGGGCGGAGCCTATGGAAAAACGGCTTTGCCGC
GGCCCTCTCACTTCCCTGTTAAGTATCTTCCTGGCATCTTCCAGGAAATCTCCGCCCCGTTCGTAAGCCA
TTTCCGCTCGCCGCAGTCGAACGACCGAGCGTAGCGAGTCAGTGAGCGAGGAAGCGGAATATATCCTGTA
TCACATATTCTGCTGACGCACCGGTGCAGCCTTTTTTCTCCTGCCACATGAAGCACTTCACTGACACCCT
CATCAGTGCCAACATAGTAAGCCAGTATACACTCCGCTAGCGCTGATGTCCGGCGGTGCTTTTGCCGTTA
CGCACCACCCCGTCAGTAGCTGAACAGGAGGGACAGCTGATAGAAACAGAAGCCACTGGAGCACCTCAAA
AACACCATCATACACTAAATCAGTAAGTTGGCAGCATCACCCGACGCACTTTGCGCCGAATAAATACCTG
TGACGGAAGATCACTTCGCAGAATAAATAAATCCTGGTGTCCCTGTTGATACCGGGAAGCCCTGGGCCAA
CTTTTGGCGAAAATGAGACGTTGATCGGCACGTAAGAGGTTCCAACTTTCACCATAATGAAATAAGATCA
CTACCGGGCGTATTTTTTGAGTTATCGAGATTTTCAGGAGCTAAGGAAGCTAAAATGGAGAAAAAAATCA
CTGGATATACCACCGTTGATATATCCCAATGGCATCGTAAAGAACATTTTGAGGCATTTCAGTCAGTTGC
TCAATGTACCTATAACCAGACCGTTCAGCTGGATATTACGGCCTTTTTAAAGACCGTAAAGAAAAATAAG
CACAAGTTTTATCCGGCCTTTATTCACATTCTTGCCCGCCTGATGAATGCTCATCCGGAGTTCCGTATGG
CAATGAAAGACGGTGAGCTGGTGATATGGGATAGTGTTCACCCTTGTTACACCGTTTTCCATGAGCAAAC
TGAAACGTTTTCATCGCTCTGGAGTGAATACCACGACGATTTCCGGCAGTTTCTACACATATATTCGCAA
GATGTGGCGTGTTACGGTGAAAACCTGGCCTATTTCCCTAAAGGGTTTATTGAGAATATGTTTTTCGTCT
CAGCCAATCCCTGGGTGAGTTTCACCAGTTTTGATTTAAACGTGGCCAATATGGACAACTTCTTCGCCCC
CGTTTTCACTATGGGCAAATATTATACGCAAGGCGACAAGGTGCTGATGCCGCTGGCGATTCAGGTTCAT
CATGCCGTTTGTGATGGCTTCCATGTCGGCAGAATGCTTAATGAATTACAACAGTACTGCGATGAGTGGC
AGGGCGGGGCGTAATTTTTTTAAGGCAGTTATTGGTGCCCTTAAACGCCTGGTTGCTACGCCTGAATAAG
TGATAATAAGCGGATGAATGGCAGAAATTCGAAAGCAAATTCGACCCGGTCGTCGGTTCAGGGCAGGGTC
GTTAAATAGCCGCTTATGTCTATTGCTGGTTTACCGGTTTATTGACTACCGGAAGCAGTGTGACCGTGTG
CTTCTCAAATGCCTGAGGTTTCAGCAAAAAACCCCTCAAGACCCGTTTAGAGGCCCCAAGGGGTTATGCT
AGTCTAATTCTATCACTCCTTGGCGGAGAGCCAGTCCTCCCCTATCCCCACCTCCACCTCCAGGGGCACG
GCCAGGGGATACACCCCCTCCATGACCTCCTTGGCCAGCCGGGCCACGGCCTCCGCCCTCTCTTTTGGGG
CCTCGAGGACCAGCTCGTCGTGGACCTGAAGGAGCATCCTGGCCCCCATTTCCTCCAGCCTGGGGAAGAG
CTTCACCATAGCCAGCTTCATGAGGTCGGCGGCGGTGCCCTGGACGGGCATGTTGAAGGCCATGCGCTCG
GCCGCCTCCCGCACGCTCTTCACCCGGGCCTCTAGGTCTGGCACGTAGCGGCGGCGGCCGAAGAGGGTCT
CCACGTACCCCCGCCTCCTGCCCTCCTCCAGGGTCTTCTCAATCCAGGCCCGCACCTTGGGGAAGCTCTG
AAAGTAGCGCTCAATGAAGGCCTGGGCCTCCTCGTAAGGGATGGCTAGCTCCTGGGAGAGGCGGTGGGCC
GACATGCCGTAGAGGACCCCGAAGTTGATGGTCTTGGCCGCCCGGCGCATCAGGGGGTCCACGGCCTCCC
GGGGGACGCCGAACATCCAGCTGGCGGTCTCCGTGTGGATGTCCCGCCCCTCCTGGAAGACCCGGATCAG
GTTCTCGTCGCCGGAGAGGTGGGCCAGCACCCTGAGCTCTATCTGGCTATAGTCCAGGGCCACCAATAGC
CACCCCTCCTCGGCGATGAAGGCCCGGCGGATCCTCTGCCCAAGCGGGGTGCGGACGGGGATGTTCTGGA
GGTTGGGATCGGAGCTACTTAGCCTGCCCGTGGCCGTGGCCGTCTGGTTGAAGCGGGTGTGGAGGCGGCC
CGTCCTGGGGTGGATGAGGTCCGGCAAGGGGTCAATGTAGGTGCTCTTCAGCTTGGTGAGCTCCCGGTAC
TGCAGGATCTTCTCCACGATGGGGTGGGCCTCGCGGAGGGCCTCCAGGACGGCGGCGCTGGTGGAGCGCT
TGCCGGTCTTCTCCGTCTTGCCGATGGCGGGAAGCCCTAGCTCGTCAAAGAGGACCCTTTCCAGCTGGTC
CCGGGAGTTGAGGTTGAAGGGGTGGCCGGCCAGGCGGAAGACCTCGGCCTCGAGGCGGGCGATCTCCTCG
G
Features (pLannotate 1.2.2; 15 found; start..end, strand, type, name):
   1430..1452    -  RBS            RBS: efficient ribosome binding site from bacteriophage T7 gene 10 (Olins and Rangwala, 1989)
   1467..1491    -  protein_bind   lac operator: The lac repressor binds to the lac operator to inhibit transcription in E. coli. This inhibition can be relieved by adding lactose or isopropyl-β-D-thiogalactopyranoside (IPTG). lac repressor encoded by lacI
   1492..1510    -  promoter       T7 promoter: promoter for bacteriophage T7 RNA polymerase
   1513..1548    +  CDS            TcR (fragment): tetracycline efflux protein; tet; confers resistance to tetracycline
   1556..1633    +  promoter       lacI promoter: lacI
   1634..2716    +  CDS            lacI: lac repressor; lacI; The lac repressor binds to the lac operator to inhibit transcription in E. coli. This inhibition can be relieved by adding lactose or isopropyl-β-D-thiogalactopyranoside (IPTG).
   2729..2750    +  protein_bind   CAP binding site: CAP binding activates transcription in the presence of cAMP. E. coli catabolite activator protein
   2765..2829    +  CDS            TcR (fragment): tetracycline efflux protein; tet; confers resistance to tetracycline
   2941..3486    +  rep_origin     p15A ori: Plasmids containing the medium-copy-number p15A origin of replication can be propagated in E. coli cells that contain a second plasmid with the ColE1 origin.
   3574..3629    +  rep_origin     RSF ori (fragment): Plasmids containing the RSF 1030 origin of replication can be propagated in E. coli cells that contain additional plasmids with compatible origins.
   3748..3891    -  mobile_element IS1 (fragment): prokaryotic transposable element IS1
   4012..4114    +  promoter       cat promoter: promoter of the E. coli cat gene encoding chloramphenicol acetyltransferase
   4115..4771    +  CDS            cat: CAT_ECOLX - Experimental evidence at protein level: Swiss-Prot protein existence level 1. This enzyme is an effector of chloramphenicol resistance in bacteria. From Escherichia coli. This protein is used as a marker in many commonly used cloning vectors, such as pACYC184.
   4995..5042    -  terminator     T7 terminator: transcription terminator for bacteriophage T7 RNA polymerase
   5053..1385    -  CDS            Taq polymerase (fragment) (across the origin): thermostable DNA polymerase from Thermus aquaticus
