[The description below was written by a language model from this plasmid's Addgene catalogue record and pLannotate feature annotations shown in this document.]
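Description:
pACYC.Taq.1Amb is a low-copy bacterial expression plasmid built on a Novagen pACYC backbone, about 6.2 kb in total (the sequenced record is 6,161 nt against a catalogued 6,169 bp). It replicates from the p15A origin, which is compatible with ColE1-type plasmids and so allows it to be maintained in E. coli alongside a second plasmid. Selection is by chloramphenicol, through the cat gene driven by its own promoter. Short annotated fragments of a tetracycline resistance gene, an RSF origin and IS1 appear to be nonfunctional backbone remnants.

The payload is the roughly 2.5 kb Thermus aquaticus Taq DNA polymerase coding sequence, placed on the reverse strand and spanning the numbering origin of the sequence record. It sits in a standard T7lac expression cassette: a T7 promoter followed by a lac operator and the phage T7 gene 10 ribosome binding site upstream, and a T7 terminator downstream. A plasmid-borne lacI gene with its own promoter supplies lac repressor, so transcription depends on T7 RNA polymerase in the host and can be relieved with IPTG. The polymerase carries a W168Stop mutation; the "1Amb" in the name suggests a single amber codon, though the record does not specify the codon. The result is a premature stop, so full-length active enzyme would be made only if the stop is read through. Repository sequencing also found a V155A substitution that is not expected to affect function.

The associated publication concerns compartmentalized partnered replication, a directed evolution method for genetic parts and circuits. The record does not describe the plasmid's exact role, but a Taq gene interrupted by a stop codon fits a design that links polymerase production to the activity of a partner element, such as a nonsense suppression system.
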