Addgene plasmid #102794: pACYC.Taq.1Amb
Purpose: Expresses Taq DNA polymerases with a premature stop codon
Depositing lab: Andrew Ellington. Depositing organization: University of Texas at Austin. Publication: Compartmentalized partnered replication for the directed evolution of genetic parts and circuits. Abil Z, Ellefson JW, Gollihar JD, Watkins E, Ellington AD. Nat Protoc. 2017 Dec;12(12):2493-2512. doi: 10.1038/nprot.2017.119. Epub 2017 Nov 9. PubMed 29120463.
Backbone
  Vector backbone: pACYC
  Backbone manufacturer: Novagen
  Total vector size (bp): 6169
  Vector type: Bacterial Expression
Growth in bacteria
  Bacterial resistance: Chloramphenicol, 25 μg/mL
  Growth temperature: 37°C
  Growth strain: DH5alpha
  Copy number: Low Copy
Gene/Insert
  Gene/Insert name: Taq DNA polymerase
  Species: Thermus aquaticus
  Insert size (bp): 2502
  Mutation: W168Stop; *(see below)
Terms and licenses: Academic/Nonprofit Terms; Industry Terms: Not Available to Industry
Depositor comments: *Note: Addgene's quality control sequencing finds an additional V155A amino acid residue substitution. This residue change should not affect protein function.
How to cite: pACYC.Taq.1Amb was a gift from Andrew Ellington (Addgene plasmid # 102794 ; http://n2t.net/addgene:102794 ; RRID:Addgene_102794)
