>Addgene plasmid #102794 | pACYC.Taq.1Amb | depositor partial sequence | sequence record 194386 | TAA TAC GAC TCA CTA TAG GG
AATAATTTTGTTTAACTTTAATAAGGAGATATACCATGGGGATGACCATGATTACGCCAAGCTTTATGAA
TTCGGGGATGCTGCCCCTCTTTGAGCCCAAGGGCCGGGTCCTCCTGGTGGACGGCCACCACCTGGCCTAC
CGCACCTTCCACGCCCTGAAGGGCCTCACCACCAGCCGGGGGGAGCCGGTGCAGGCGGTCTACGGCTTCG
CCAAGAGCCTCCTCAAGGCCCTCAAGGAGGACGGGGACGCGGTGATCGTGGTCTTTGACGCCAAGGCCCC
CTCCTTCCGCCACGAGGCCTACGGGGGGTACAAGGCGGGCCGGGCCCCCACGCCGGAGGACTTTCCCCGG
CAACTCGCCCTCATCAAGGAGCTGGTGGACCTCCTGGGGCTGGCGCGCCTCGAGGTCCCGGGCTACGAGG
CGGACGACGTCCTGGCCAGCCTGGCCAAGAAGGCGGAAAAGGAGGGCTACGAGGTCCGCATCCTCACCGC
CGACAAAGACCTTTACCAGCTCCTTTCCGACCGCATCCACGCCCTCCACCCCGAGGGGTACCTCATCACC
CCGGCCTAGCTTTGGGAAAAGTACGGCCTGAGGCCCGACCAGTGGGCCGACTACCGGGCCCTGACCGGGG
ACGAGTCCGACAACCTTCCCGGGGTCAAGGGCATCGGGGAGAAGACGGCGAGGAAGCTTCTGGAGGAGTG
GGGGAGCCTGGAAGCCCTCCTCAAGAACCTGGACCGGCTGAAGCCCGCCATCCGGGAGAAGATCCTGGCC
CACATGGACGATCTGAAGCTCTCCTGGGACCTGGCCAAGGTGCGCACCGACCTGCCCCTGGAGGTGGACT
TCGCCAAAAGGCGGGAGCCCGACCGGGAGAGGCT
