>Addgene plasmid #102794 | pACYC.Taq.1Amb | depositor partial sequence | sequence record 194387 | ggacgagtccgacaaccttcc
TTCTGGAGGAGTGGGGGAGCCTGGAAGCCCTCCTCAAGAACCTGGACCGGCTGAAGCCCGCCATCCGGGA
GAAGATCCTGGCCCACATGGACGATCTGAAGCTCTCCTGGGACCTGGCCAAGGTGCGCACCGACCTGCCC
CTGGAGGTGGACTTCGCCAAAAGGCGGGAGCCCGACCGGGAGAGGCTTAGGGCCTTTCTGGAGAGGCTTG
AGTTTGGCAGCCTCCTCCACGAGTTCGGCCTTCTGGAAAGCCCCAAGGCCCTGGAGGAGGCCCCCTGGCC
CCCGCCGGAAGGGGCCTTCGTGGGCTTTGTGCTTTCCCGCAAGGAGCCCATGTGGGCCGATCTTCTGGCC
CTGGCCGCCGCCAGGGGGGGCCGGGTCCACCGGGCCCCCGAGCCTTATAAAGCCCTCAGGGACCTGAAGG
AGGCGCGGGGGCTTCTCGCCAAAGACCTGAGCGTTCTGGCCCTGAGGGAAGGCCTTGGCCTCCCGCCCGG
CGACGACCCCATGCTCCTCGCCTACCTCCTGGACCCTTCCAACACCACCCCCGAGGGGGTGGCCCGGCGC
TACGGCGGGGAGTGGACGGAGGAGGCGGGGGAGCGGGCCGCCCTTTCCGAGAGGCTCTTCGCCAACCTGT
GGGGGAGGCTTGAGGGGGAGGAGAGGCTCCTTTGGCTTTACCGGGAGGTGGAGAGGCCCCTTTCCGCTGT
CCTGGCCCACATGGA
