>Addgene plasmid #102794 | pACYC.Taq.1Amb | depositor partial sequence | sequence record 194388 | gaggagaggctcctttggctttac
CATGGAGGCCACGGGGGTGCGCCTGGACGTGGCCTATCTCAGGGCCTTGTCCCTGGAGGTGGCCGAGGAG
ATCGCCCGCCTCGAGGCCGAGGTCTTCCGCCTGGCCGGCCACCCCTTCAACCTCAACTCCCGGGACCAGC
TGGAAAGGGTCCTCTTTGACGAGCTAGGGCTTCCCGCCATCGGCAAGACGGAGAAGACCGGCAAGCGCTC
CACCAGCGCCGCCGTCCTGGAGGCCCTCCGCGAGGCCCACCCCATCGTGGAGAAGATCCTGCAGTACCGG
GAGCTCACCAAGCTGAAGAGCACCTACATTGACCCCTTGCCGGACCTCATCCACCCCAGGACGGGCCGCC
TCCACACCCGCTTCAACCAGACGGCCACGGCCACGGGCAGGCTAAGTAGCTCCGATCCCAACCTCCAGAA
CATCCCCGTCCGCACCCCGCTTGGGCAGAGGATCCGCCGGGCCTTCATCGCCGAGGAGGGGTGGCTATTG
GTGGCCCTGGACTATAGCCAGATAGAGCTCAGGGTGCTGGCCCACCTCTCCGGCGACGAGAACCTGATCC
GGGTCTTCCAGGAGGGGCGGGACATCCACACGGAGACCGCCAGCTGGATGTTCGGCGTCCCCCGGGAGGC
CGTGGACCCCCTGATGCGCCGGGCGGCCAAGACCATCAACTTCGGGGTCCTCTACGGCATGTCGGCCCAC
CGCCTCTCCCAGGAGCTAGCCATCCCTTACGAGGAGGCCCAGGCCTTCATTGAGCGCTACTTTCAGAGCT
TCCCCAAGGTGCGGGCCTGGA
