>Addgene plasmid #102794 | pACYC.Taq.1Amb | depositor partial sequence | sequence record 194389 | gcggccaagaccatcaact
GAGCTAGCCATCCCTTACGAGGAGGCCCAGGCCTTCATTGAGCGCTACTTTCAGAGCTTCCCCAAGGTGC
GGGCCTGGATTGAGAAGACCCTGGAGGAGGGCAGGAGGCGGGGGTACGTGGAGACCCTCTTCGGCCGCCG
CCGCTACGTGCCAGACCTAGAGGCCCGGGTGAAGAGCGTGCGGGAGGCGGCCGAGCGCATGGCCTTCAAC
ATGCCCGTCCAGGGCACCGCCGCCGACCTCATGAAGCTGGCTATGGTGAAGCTCTTCCCCAGGCTGGAGG
AAATGGGGGCCAGGATGCTCCTTCAGGTCCACGACGAGCTGGTCCTCGAGGCCCCAAAAGAGAGGGCGGA
GGCCGTGGCCCGGCTGGCCAAGGAGGTCATGGAGGGGGTGTATCCCCTGGCCGTGCCCCTGGAGGTGGAG
GTGGGGATAGGGGAGGACTGGCTCTCCGCCAAGGAGTGATAGAATTAGACTAGCATAACCCCTTGGGGCC
TCTAAACGGGTCTTGAGGGGTTTTTTGCTGAAACCTCAGGCATTTGAGAAGCACACGGTCACACTGCTTC
CGGTAGTCAATAAACCGGTAAACCAGCAATAGACATAAGCGGCTATTTAACGACCCTGCCCTGAACCGAC
GACCGGGTCGAATTTGCTTTCGAATTTCTGCCATTCATCCGCTTATTATCACTTATTCAGGCGTAGCAAC
C
